>Addgene plasmid #244926 | pAttBFHyg | addgene full sequence | sequence record 486007 | Addgene NGS Result
AAAAAAACCACCGCTACCAGCGGTGGTTTGTTTGCCGGATCAAGAGCTACCAACTCTTTTTCCGAAGGTA
ACTGGCTTCAGCAGAGCGCAGATACCAAATACTGTTCTTCTAGTGTAGCCGTAGTTAGGCCACCACTTCA
AGAACTCTGTAGCACCGCCTACATACCTCGCTCTGCTAATCCTGTTACCAGTGGCTGCTGCCAGTGGCGA
TAAGTCGTGTCTTACCGGGTTGGACTCAAGACGATAGTTACCGGATAAGGCGCAGCGGTCGGGCTGAATG
GGGGGTTCGTGCACACAGCCCAGCTTGGAGCGAACGACCTACACCGAACTGAGATACCTACAGCGTGAGC
TATGAGAAAGCGCCACGCTTCCCGAAGGGAGAAAGGCGGACAGGTATCCGGTAAGCGGCAGGGTCGGAAC
AGGAGAGCGCACGAGGGAGCTTCCAGGGGGAAACGCCTGGTATCTTTATAGTCCTGTCGGGTTTCGCCAC
CTCTGACTTGAGCGTCGATTTTTGTGATGCTCGTCAGGGGGGCGGAGCCTATGGAAAAACGCCAGCAACG
CGGCCTTTTTACGGTTCCTGGCCTTTTGCTGGCCTTTTGCTCACATAACTTCGTATAATGTATGCTATAC
GAAGTTATAGGTTTCCCGACTGGAAAGCGGGATCATTTTTGCTTTCGTCGTAAATCTACACACGCGTCTC
TTCCGTGCGAGAGTCCAAGCCAGCAGCCAAATTCGTTGACTGAGTATTCAACGTTTATACGTTGTCGGCA
ACGAGAAATAGGAAAATGCATCGGGAAATGTTCTTTTTTCGATTTTTTCCAAGGTTTTGACAAATTTTAC
CACGAATTTTGCTATGTTTTCAATTAAAAAATATGTTATTCAACTGTTTCTATGAGGAAAATAAGGCTTT
GCATGTAATTTTCTTATTCAGCATAATTTTTAATTAATTTGAATTTTCTGTCCTAACGTTTATTTTGTTT
TCTTGGTTATGACTGATCTGAAATTAATTTTTGAATTTTAAGGTAATATGTCAGGCGGTGCCGCAAGTTT
GTACAAAAAAGCAGGCTCCATGAAAAAGCCTGAACTCACCGCGACGTCTGTCGAGAAGTTTCTGATCGAA
AAGTTCGACAGCGTCTCCGACCTGATGCAGCTCTCGGAGGGCGAAGAATCTCGTGCTTTCAGCTTCGATG
TAGGAGGGCGTGGATATGTCCTGCGGGTAAATAGCTGCGCCGATGGTTTCTACAAAGATCGTTATGTTTA
TCGGCACTTTGCATCGGCCGCGCTCCCGATTCCGGAAGTGCTTGACATTGGGGAATTCAGCGAGAGCCTG
ACCTATTGCATCTCCCGCCGTGCACAGGGTGTCACGTTGCAAGACCTGCCTGAAACCGAACTGCCCGCTG
TTCTGCAGCCGGTCGCGGAGGCCATGGATGCGATCGCTGCGGCCGATCTTAGCCAGACGAGCGGGTTCGG
CCCATTCGGACCGCAAGGAATCGGTCAATACACTACATGGCGTGATTTCATATGCGCGATTGCTGATCCC
CATGTGTATCACTGGCAAACTGTGATGGACGACACCGTCAGTGCGTCCGTCGCGCAGGCTCTCGATGAGC
TGATGCTTTGGGCCGAGGACTGCCCCGAAGTCCGGCACCTCGTGCACGCGGATTTCGGCTCCAACAATGT
CCTGACGGACAATGGCCGCATAACAGCGGTCATTGACTGGAGCGAGGCGATGTTCGGGGATTCCCAATAC
GAGGTCGCCAACATCTTCTTCTGGAGGCCGTGGTTGGCTTGTATGGAGCAGCAGACGCGCTACTTCGAGC
GGAGGCATCCGGAGCTTGCAGGATCGCCGCGGCTCCGGGCGTATATGCTCCGCATTGGTCTTGACCAACT
CTATCAGAGCTTGGTTGACGGCAATTTCGATGATGCAGCTTGGGCGCAGGGTCGATGCGACGCAATCGTC
CGATCCGGAGCCGGGACTGTCGGGCGTACACAAATCGCCCGCAGAAGCGCGGCCGTCTGGACCGATGGCT
GTGTAGAAGTACTCGCCGATAGTGGAAACCGACGCCCCAGCACTCGTCCGAGGGCAAAGGAATAGACCCA
GCTTTCTTGTACAAAGTGGGTCCAATTACTCTTCAACATCCCTACATGCTCTTTCTCCCTGTGCTCCCAC
CCCCTATTTTTGTTATTATCAAAAAACTTCTCTTAATTTCTTTGTTTTTTAGCTTCTTTTAAGTCACCTC
TAACAATGAAATTGTGTAGATTCAAAAATAGAATTAATTCGTAATAAAAAGTCGAAAAAAATTGTGCTCC
CTCCCCCCATTAATAATAATTCTATCCCAAAATCTACACAATGTTCTGTGTACACTTCTTATGTTTTTTA
CTTCTGATAAATTTTTTTGAAACATCATAGAAAAAACCGCACACAAAATACCTTATCATATGTTACGTTT
CAGTTTATGACCGCAATTTTTAGACCTGTTCGAGGACAACTGGAAGTTCCTATACTTTCTAGAGAATAGG
AACTTCATCAACTACCGCCACCTCGACCCGTTCATCATGATGGACCAGATGGGTGAGGTGGAGTACGCGC
CCGGGGAGCCCAAGGGCACGCCCTGGCACCCGCACCGCGGCTTCATGTTCTTTCCTGCGTTATCCCCTGA
TTCTGTGGATAACCGTATTACCGCCTTTGAGTGAGCTGATACCGCTCGCCGCAGCCGAACGACCGAGCGC
AGCGAGTCAGTGAGCGAGGAAGCGGAATTCGCCCAATACGCAAACCGCCTCTCCCCGCGCGTTGGCCGAT
TCATTAATGCAGCTGGCACGACAGGTTTCCCGACTGGAAAGCGGGCAGTGAGCGCAACGCAATTAATGTG
AGTTAGCTCACTCATTAGGCACCCCAGGCTTTACACTTTATGCTTCCGGCTCGTATGCCAGTCACGACGT
TGTAAAACGACGGCCAGTGAGCGCGCGTAATACGACTCACTATAGGGCGAATTGGGTACCGGGCCCCCGG
TTAACGGGTCGACGGTATCGATAAGCTTACCGAAGAGCAGGCCTGCACATATGTTACTAGTGGATCCATG
GGCTCTTCGCCATCTAGAGCGGCCGCCACCGCGGTGGAGCTCCAGCTTTTGTTCCCTTTAGTGAGGGTTA
ATTGCGCGCTTGGCGTAATCATGGTCATAGCTGTTTCCTGTGTGAAATTGTTATCCGCTCACAATTCCAC
ACAAGAAAACCCTGGCGTTACCCAACTTAATCGCCTTGCAGCACATCCCCCTTTCGCCAGCTGGCGTAAT
AGCGAAGAGGCCCGCACCGATCGCCCTTCCCAACAGTTGCGCAGCCTGAATGGCGAATGGG
[124 nt withheld, positions 3352-3475]
C
[91 nt withheld, positions 3477-3567]
A
[49 nt withheld, positions 3569-3617]
CCTTTGACGTTGGAGTCCACGTTCTTT
[37 nt withheld, positions 3645-3681]
ACCCTATCTCGGTCTATTCTTTTGATTTATAAGGGATTTTGCCGATTTCGGCCTATTGGTTAAAAAATGA
GCTGATTTAACAAAAATTTAACGCGAATTTTAACAAAATATTAACGCTTACAATTTAGGTGGCACTTTTC
GGGGAAATGTGCGCGGAACCCCTATTTGTTTATTTTTCTAAATACATTCAAATATGTATCCGCTCATGAG
ACAATAACCCTGATAAATGCTTCAATAATATTGAAAAAGGAAGAGTATGAGTATTCAACATTTCCGTGTC
GCCCTTATTCCCTTTTTTGCGGCATTTTGCCTTCCTGTTTTTGCTCACCCAGAAACGCTGGTGAAAGTAA
AAGATGCTGAAGATCAGTTGGGTGCACGAGTGGGTTACATCGAACTGGATCTCAACAGCGGTAAGATCCT
TGAGAGTTTTCGCCCCGAAGAACGTTTTCCAATGATGAGCACTTTTAAAGTTCTGCTATGTGGCGCGGTA
TTATCCCGTATTGACGCCGGGCAAGAGCAACTCGGTCGCCGCATACACTATTCTCAGAATGACTTGGTTG
AGTACTCACCAGTCACAGAAAAGCATCTTACGGATGGCATGACAGTAAGAGAATTATGCAGTGCTGCCAT
AACCATGAGTGATAACACTGCGGCCAACTTACTTCTGACAACGATCGGAGGACCGAAGGAGCTAACCGCT
TTTTTGCACAACATGGGGGATCATGTAACTCGCCTTGATCGTTGGGAACCGGAGCTGAATGAAGCCATAC
CAAACGACGAGCGTGACACCACGATGCCTGTAGCAATGGCAACAACGTTGCGCAAACTATTAACTGGCGA
ACTACTTACTCTAGCTTCCCGGCAACAATTAATAGACTGGATGGAGGCGGATAAAGTTGCAGGACCACTT
CTGCGCTCGGCCCTTCCGGCTGGCTGGTTTATTGCTGATAAATCTGGAGCCGGTGAGCGTGGATCTCGCG
GTATCATTGCAGCACTGGGGCCAGATGGTAAGCCCTCCCGTATCGTAGTTATCTACACGACGGGGAGTCA
GGCAACTATGGATGAACGAAATAGACAGATCGCTGAGATAGGTGCCTCACTGATTAAGCATTGGTAACTG
TCAGACCAAGTTTACTCATATATACTTTAGATTGATTTAAAACTTCATTTTTAATTTAAAAGGATCTAGG
TGAAGATCCTTTTTGATAATCTCATGACCAAAATCCCTTAACGTGAGTTTTCGTTCCACTGAGCGTCAGA
CCCCGTAGAAAAGATCAAAGGATCTTCTTGAGATCCTTTTTTTCTGCGCGTAATCTGCTGCTTGCAAAC
Features (pLannotate 1.2.2; 21 found; start..end, strand, type, name):
    605..638     -  protein_bind   loxP: Cre-mediated recombination occurs in the 8-bp core sequence (GCATACAT). Cre recombinase
   1044..1064    +  protein_bind   attB1: mutant version of attB; core recombination site for the Gateway® BP reaction BP Clonase™
   1070..2095    +  CDS            HygR: aminoglycoside phosphotransferase from E. coli; aph(4)-Ia; confers resistance to hygromycin
   2099..2119    -  protein_bind   attB2: mutant version of attB; core recombination site for the Gateway® BP reaction BP Clonase™
   2493..2526    -  protein_bind   FRT (minimal): supports FLP-mediated excision but not integration (Turan and Bode, 2011) FLP recombinase from the Saccharomyces cerevisiae 2μ plasmid
   2586..2619    -  protein_bind   attB: minimal attB site for the φC31 integrase (Groth et al., 2000) phage φC31 integrase
   2634..2757    +  rep_origin     RSF ori (fragment): Plasmids containing the RSF 1030 origin of replication can be propagated in E. coli cells that contain additional plasmids with compatible origins.
   2760..2851    +  CDS            lacI (fragment): lac repressor; lacI; The lac repressor binds to the lac operator to inhibit transcription in E. coli. This inhibition can be relieved by adding lactose or isopropyl-β-D-thiogalactopyranoside (IPTG).
   2864..2885    +  protein_bind   CAP binding site: CAP binding activates transcription in the presence of cAMP. E. coli catabolite activator protein
   2900..2927    +  promoter       lac promoter (fragment): promoter for the E. coli lac operon
   2928..2960    -  CDS            lacZα (fragment): LacZα fragment of β-galactosidase; lacZ fragment
   2968..2986    +  promoter       T7 promoter: promoter for bacteriophage T7 RNA polymerase
   3017..3038    -  misc_feature   MCS (fragment): pBluescript multiple cloning site
   3093..3122    -  misc_feature   MCS (fragment): pBluescript multiple cloning site
   3135..3153    -  promoter       T3 promoter: promoter for bacteriophage T3 RNA polymerase
   3198..3214    -  protein_bind   lac operator: The lac repressor binds to the lac operator to inhibit transcription in E. coli. This inhibition can be relieved by adding lactose or isopropyl-β-D-thiogalactopyranoside (IPTG). lac repressor encoded by lacI
   3225..3347    +  CDS            lacZα (fragment): LacZα fragment of β-galactosidase; lacZ fragment
   3352..3780    +  rep_origin     f1 ori (sequence partly withheld): f1 bacteriophage origin of replication; arrow indicates direction of (+) strand synthesis
   3833..3937    +  promoter       AmpR promoter: bla
   3938..4798    +  CDS            AmpR: β-lactamase; bla; confers resistance to ampicillin, carbenicillin, and related antibiotics
   4969..547     +  rep_origin     ori (across the origin): high-copy-number ColE1/pMB1/pBR322/pUC origin of replication
