[The description below was written by a language model from this plasmid's Addgene catalogue record and pLannotate feature annotations shown in this document.]
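Description:
pAttBFHyg is an empty-backbone targeting vector for Caenorhabditis elegans, built on a pBluescript II derivative and designed for phiC31 recombinase-mediated insertion (RMI) of transgenes into a genomic attP landing site. In E. coli it is maintained at high copy from a ColE1/pUC-type origin and selected with ampicillin through the bla gene and its promoter. An f1 origin and remnants of the pBluescript lac/lacZα region with T7 and T3 promoters are also retained from the parent. The sequenced record is about 5 kb.

According to the catalogue entry, the added elements are a phiC31 attB site, an FRT3 site, a multiple cloning site with SapI sites for Golden Gate assembly, and a hygromycin resistance cassette (rps-0 promoter, HygR, unc-54 3' UTR) flanked by lox2722 sites. The vector carries no promoter for the cargo, so the user supplies the complete expression unit by cloning into the SapI sites. phiC31 integrase then recombines the plasmid attB with the chromosomal attP, and hygromycin resistance allows selection of worms carrying the insertion. The lox2722 sites should permit later Cre-mediated removal of the marker. The FRT3 site offers a handle for FLP-mediated rearrangement, although the record does not spell out its exact use.

The automated feature table agrees broadly with this description. It finds HygR, a minimal phiC31 attB and an FRT-type site. It labels only one lox site, called generically as loxP, and does not annotate the rps-0 promoter or the unc-54 3' UTR. Short Gateway attB1/attB2 matches flank HygR. The small RSF ori and lacI fragments it reports are probably incidental hits.
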