Addgene plasmid #244926: pAttBFHyg
Purpose: (Empty Backbone) attB Hyg Resistant plasmid for RMI targeting an attP site
Depositing lab: Michael Nonet. Depositing organization: Washington University in Saint Louis. Publication: Creation and manipulation of bipartite expression transgenes in C. elegans using phiC31 recombinase. Nonet ML. Genetics. 2026 Jul 6:iyag166. doi: 10.1093/genetics/iyag166. PubMed 42405870.
Backbone
  Vector backbone: pBluescript II derivative
  Backbone size (bp): 2850
  Modifications to backbone: Addition of an FRT3 site, a Multiple Cloning Site with SapI sites for Golden Gate cloning, a lox2722 flanked rps-0 promoter HygR unc-54 3' UTR cassette, and a phiC31 attB site.
  Vector type: Worm Expression ; phiC31 recombinase mediated insertion (RMI)
  Promoter: none
  Selectable markers: Hygromycin
Growth in bacteria
  Bacterial resistance: Ampicillin, 100 μg/mL
  Growth temperature: 37°C
  Growth strain: DH5alpha
  Copy number: High Copy
Gene/Insert
  Cloning method: Golden Gate
Terms and licenses: Academic/Nonprofit Terms; Industry Terms: Not Available to Industry
Depositor comments: Please visit https://doi.org/10.1101/2024.03.01.583017 for the bioRxiv preprint.
How to cite: pAttBFHyg was a gift from Michael Nonet (Addgene plasmid # 244926 ; http://n2t.net/addgene:244926 ; RRID:Addgene_244926)
